>Addgene plasmid #101343 | pBS NL4-3 envFS eGFP Δgag/pol | addgene full sequence | sequence record 194063 | Addgene NGS Result
CACCTG
[124 nt withheld, positions 7-130]
C
[91 nt withheld, positions 132-222]
A
[49 nt withheld, positions 224-272]
CCTTTGACGTTGGAGTCCACGTTCTTT
[37 nt withheld, positions 300-336]
ACCCTATCTCGGTCTATTCTTTTGATTTATAAGGGATTTTGCCGATTTCGGCCTATTGGTTAAAAAATGA
GCTGATTTAACAAAAATTTAACGCGAATTTTAACAAAATATTTTAATTAATGGAAGGGCTAATTTGGTCC
CAAAAAAGACAAGAGATCCTTGATCTGTGGATCTACCACACACAAGGCTACTTCCCTGATTGGCAGAACT
ACACACCAGGGCCAGGGATCAGATATCCACTGACCTTTGGATGGTGCTTCAAGTTAGTACCAGTTGAACC
AGAGCAAGTAGAAGAGGCCAATGAAGGAGAGAACAACAGCTTGTTACACCCTATGAGCCAGCATGGGATG
GAGGACCCGGAGGGAGAAGTATTAGTGTGGAAGTTTGACAGCCTCCTAGCATTTCGTCACATGGCCCGAG
AGCTGCATCCGGAGTACTACAAAGACTGCTGACATCGAGCTTTCTACAAGGGACTTTCCGCTGGGGACTT
TCCAGGGAGGTGTGGCCTGGGCGGGACTGGGGAGTGGCGAGCCCTCAGATGCTACATATAAGCAGCTGCT
TTTTGCCTGTACTGGGTCTCTCTGGTTAGACCAGATCTGAGCCTGGGAGCTCTCTGGCTAACTAGGGAAC
CCACTGCTTAAGCCTCAATAAAGCTTGCCTTGAGTGCTCAAAGTAGTGTGTGCCCGTCTGTTGTGTGACT
CTGGTAACTAGAGATCCCTCAGACCCTTTTAGTCAGTGTGGAAAATCTCTAGCAGTGGCGCCCGAACAGG
GACTTGAAAGCGAAAGTAAAGCCAGAGGAGATCTCTCGACGCAGGACTCGGCTTGCTGAAGCGCGCACGG
CAAGAGGCGAGGGGCGGCGACTGGTGAGTACGCCAAAAATTTTGACTAGCGGAGGCTAGAAGGAGAGAGA
TGGCCAGTAAAAACAGTACATACAGACAATGGCAGCAATTTCACCAGTACTACAGTTAAGGCCGCCTGTT
GGTGGGCGGGGATCAAGCAGGAATTTGGCATTCCCTACAATCCCCAAAGTCAAGGAGTAATAGAATCTAT
GAATAAAGAATTAAAGAAAATTATAGGACAGGTAAGAGATCAGGCTGAACATCTTAAGACAGCAGTACAA
ATGGCAGTATTCATCCACAATTTTAAAAGAAAAGGGGGGATTGGGGGGTACAGTGCAGGGGAAAGAATAG
TAGACATAATAGCAACAGACATACAAACTAAAGAATTACAAAAACAAATTACAAAAATTCAAAATTTTCG
GGTTTATTACAGGGACAGCAGAGATCCAGTTTGGAAAGGACCAGCAAAGCTCCTCTGGAAAGGTGAAGGG
GCAGTAGTAATACAAGATAATAGTGACATAAAAGTAGTGCCAAGAAGAAAAGCAAAGATCATCAGGGATT
ATGGAAAACAGATGGCAGGTGATGATTGTGTGGCAAGTAGACAGGATGAGGATTAACACATGGAAAAGAT
TAGTAAAACACCATATGTATATTTCAAGGAAAGCTAAGGACTGGTTTTATAGACATCACTATGAAAGTAC
TAATCCAAAAATAAGTTCAGAAGTACACATCCCACTAGGGGATGCTAAATTAGTAATAACAACATATTGG
GGTCTGCATACAGGAGAAAGAGACTGGCATTTGGGTCAGGGAGTCTCCATAGAATGGAGGAAAAAGAGAT
ATAGCACACAAGTAGACCCTGACCTAGCAGACCAACTAATTCATCTGCACTATTTTGATTGTTTTTCAGA
ATCTGCTATAAGAAATACCATATTAGGACGTATAGTTAGTCCTAGGTGTGAATATCAAGCAGGACATAAC
AAGGTAGGATCTCTACAGTACTTGGCACTAGCAGCATTAATAAAACCAAAACAGATAAAGCCACCTTTGC
CTAGTGTTAGGAAACTGACAGAGGACAGATGGAACAAGCCCCAGAAGACCAAGGGCCACAGAGGGAGCCA
TACAATGAATGGACACTAGAGCTTTTAGAGGAACTTAAGAGTGAAGCTGTTAGACATTTTCCTAGGATAT
GGCTCCATAACTTAGGACAACATATCTATGAAACTTACGGGGATACTTGGGCAGGAGTGGAAGCCATAAT
AAGAATTCTGCAACAACTGCTGTTTATCCATTTCAGAATTGGGTGTCGACATAGCAGAATAGGCGTTACT
CGACAGAGGAGAGCAAGAAATGGAGCCAGTAGATCCTAGACTAGAGCCCTGGAAGCATCCAGGAAGTCAG
CCTAAAACTGCTTGTACCAATTGCTATTGTAAAAAGTGTTGCTTTCATTGCCAAGTTTGTTTCATGACAA
AAGCCTTAGGCATCTCCTATGGCAGGAAGAAGCGGAGACAGCGACGAAGAGCTCATCAGAACAGTCAGAC
TCATCAAGCTTCTCTATCAAAGCAGTAAGTAGTACATGTAATGCAACCTATAATAGTAGCAATAGTAGCA
TTAGTAGTAGCAATAATAATAGCAATAGTTGTGTGGTCCATAGTAATCATAGAATATAGGAAAATATTAA
GACAAAGAAAAATAGACAGGTTAATTGATAGACTAATAGAAAGAGCAGAAGACAGTGGCAATGAGAGTGA
AGGAGAAGTATCAGCACTTGTGGAGATGGGGGTGGAAATGGGGCACCATGCTCCTTGGGATATTGATGAT
CTGTAGTGCTACAGAAAAATTGTGGGTCACCGTCTATTATGGGGTACCTGTGTGGAAGGAAGCAACCACC
ACTCTATTTTGTGCATCAGATGCTAAAGCATATATGATACAGAGGTACATAATGTTTGGGCCACACATGC
CTGTGTACCCACAGACCCCAACCCACAAGAAGTAGTATTGGTAAATGTGACAGAAAATTTTAACATGTGG
AAAAATGACATGGTAGAACAGATGCATGAGGATATAATCAGTTTATGGGATCAAAGCCTAAAGCCATGTG
TAAAATTAACCCCACTCTGTGTTAGTTTAAAGTGCACTGATTTGAAGAATGATACTAATACCAATAGTAG
TAGCGGGAGAATGATAATGGAGAAAGGAGAGATAAAAAACTGCTCTTTCAATATCAGCACAAGCATAAGA
GATAAGGTGCAGAAAGAATATGCATTCTTTTATAAACTTGATATAGTACCAATAGATAATACCAGCTATA
GGTTGATAAGTTGTAACACCTCAGTCATTACACAGGCCTGTCCAAAGGTATCCTTTGAGCCAATTCCCAT
ACATTATTGTGCCCCGGCTGGTTTTGCGATTCTAAAATGTAATAATAAGACGTTCAATGGAACAGGACCA
TGTACAAATGTCAGCACAGTACAATGTACACATGGAATCAGGCCAGTAGTATCAACTCAACTGCTGTTAA
ATGGCAGTCTAGCAGAAGAAGATGTAGTAATTAGATCTGCCAATTTCACAGACAATGCTAAAACCATAAT
AGTACAGCTGAACACATCTGTAGAAATTAATTGTACAAGACCCAACAACAATACAAGAAAAAGTATCCGT
ATCCAGAGGGGACCAGGGAGAGCATTTGTTACAATAGGAAAAATAGGAAATATGAGACAAGCACATTGTA
ACATTAGTAGAGCAAAATGGAATGCCACTTTAAAACAGATAGCTAGCAAATTAAGAGAACAATTTGGAAA
TAATAAAACAATAATCTTTAAGCAATCCTCAGGAGGGGACCCAGAAATTGTAACGCACAGTTTTAATTGT
GGAGGGGAATTTTTCTACTGTAATTCAACACAACTGTTTAATAGTACTTGGTTTAATAGTACTTGGAGTA
CTGAAGGGTCAAATAACACTGAAGGAAGTGACACAATCACACTCCCATGCAGAATAAAACAATTTATAAA
CATGTGGCAGGAAGTAGGAAAAGCAATGTATGCCCCTCCCATCAGTGGACAAATTAGATGTTCATCAAAT
ATTACTGGGCTGCTATTAACAAGAGATGGTGGTAATAACAACAATGGGTCCGAGATCTTCAGACCTGGAG
GAGGCGATATGAGGGACAATTGGAGAAGTGAATTATATAAATATAAAGTAGTAAAAATTGAACCATTAGG
AGTAGCACCCACCAAGGCAAAGAGAAGAGTGGTGCAGAGAGAAAAAAGAGCAGTGGGAATAGGAGCTTTG
TTCCTTGGGTTCTTGGGAGCAGCAGGAAGCACTATGGGCGCAGCGTCAATGACGCTGACGGTACAGGCCA
GACAATTATTGTCTGATATAGTGCAGCAGCAGAACAATTTGCTGAGGGCTATTGAGGCGCAACAGCATCT
GTTGCAACTCACAGTCTGGGGCATCAAACAGCTCCAGGCAAGAATCCTGGCTGTGGAAAGATACCTAAAG
GATCAACAGCTCCTGGGGATTTGGGGTTGCTCTGGAAAACTCATTTGCACCACTGCTGTGCCTTGGAATG
CTAGTTGGAGTAATAAATCTCTGGAACAGATTTGGAATAACATGACCTGGATGGAGTGGGACAGAGAAAT
TAACAATTACACAAGCTTAATACACTCCTTAATTGAAGAATCGCAAAACCAGCAAGAAAAGAATGAACAA
GAATTATTGGAATTAGATAAATGGGCAAGTTTGTGGAATTGGTTTAACATAACAAATTGGCTGTGGTATA
TAAAATTATTCATAATGATAGTAGGAGGCTTGGTAGGTTTAAGAATAGTTTTTGCTGTACTTTCTATAGT
GAATAGAGTTAGGCAGGGATATTCACCATTATCGTTTCAGACCCACCTCCCAATCCCGAGGGGACCCGAC
AGGCCCGAAGGAATAGAAGAAGAAGGTGGAGAGAGAGACAGAGACAGATCCATTCGATTAGTGAACGGAT
CCTTAGCACTTATCTGGGACGATCTGCGGAGCCTGTGCCTCTTCAGCTACCACCGCTTGAGAGACTTACT
CTTGATTGTAACGAGGATTGTGGAACTTCTGGGACGCAGGGGGTGGGAAGCCCTCAAATATTGGTGGAAT
CTCCTACAATATTGGAGTCAGGAGCTAAAGAATAGTGCTGTTAGCTTGCTCAATGCCACAGCCATAGCAG
TAGCTGAGGGGACAGATAGGGTTATAGAAGTAGTACAAGGAGCTTGTAGAGCTATTCGCCACATACCTAG
AAGAATAAGACAGGGCTTGGAAAGGATTTTGCTATAAGATGGGTGGCGCGGCCGCTCTGGTGAGCAAGGG
CGAGGAGCTGTTCACCGGGGTGGTGCCCATCCTGGTCGAGCTGGACGGCGACGTAAACGGCCACAAGTTC
AGCGTGTCCGGCGAGGGCGAGGGCGATGCCACCTACGGCAAGCTGACCCTGAAGTTCATCTGCACCACCG
GCAAGCTGCCCGTGCCCTGGCCCACCCTCGTGACCACCCTGACCTACGGCGTGCAGTGCTTCAGCCGCTA
CCCCGACCACATGAAGCAGCACGACTTCTTCAAGTCCGCCATGCCCGAAGGCTACGTCCAGGAGCGCACC
ATCTTCTTCAAGGACGACGGCAACTACAAGACCCGCGCCGAGGTGAAGTTCGAGGGCGACACCCTGGTGA
ACCGCATCGAGCTGAAGGGCATCGACTTCAAGGAGGACGGCAACATCCTGGGGCACAAGCTGGAGTACAA
CTACAACAGCCACAACGTCTATATCATGGCCGACAAGCAGAAGAACGGCATCAAGGTGAACTTCAAGATC
CGCCACAACATCGAGGACGGCAGCGTGCAGCTCGCCGACCACTACCAGCAGAACACCCCCATCGGCGACG
GCCCCGTGCTGCTGCCCGACAACCACTACCTGAGCACCCAGTCCGCCCTGAGCAAAGACCCCAACGAGAA
GCGCGATCACATGGTCCTGCTGGAGTTCGTGACCGCCGCCGGGATCACTCTCGGCATGGACGAGCTGTAC
AAGTAACTCGAGACCTAGAAAAACATGGAGCAATCACAAGTAGCAATACAGCAGCTAACAATGCTGCTTG
TGCCTGGCTAGAAGCACAAGAGGAGGAAGAGGTGGGTTTTCCAGTCACACCTCAGGTACCTTTAAGACCA
ATGACTTACAAGGCAGCTGTAGATCTTAGCCACTTTTTAAAAGAAAAGGGGGGACTGGAAGGGCTAATTC
ACTCCCAAAGAAGACAAGATATCCTTGATCTGTGGATCTACCACACACAAGGCTACTTCCCTGATTGGCA
GAACTACACACCAGGGCCAGGGGTCAGATATCCACTGACCTTTGGATGGTGCTACAAGCTAGTACCAGTT
GAGCCAGATAAGGTAGAAGAGGCCAATAAAGGAGAGAACACCAGCTTGTTACACCCTGTGAGCCTGCATG
GAATGGATGACCCTGAGAGAGAAGTGTTAGAGTGGAGGTTTGACAGCCGCCTAGCATTTCATCACGTGGC
CCGAGAGCTGCATCCGGAGTACTTCAAGAACTGCTGACATCGAGCTTGCTACAAGGGACTTTCCGCTGGG
GACTTTCCAGGGAGGCGTGGCCTGGGCGGGACTGGGGAGTGGCGAGCCCTCAGATGCTGCATATAAGCAG
CTGCTTTTTGCCTGTACTGGGTCTCTCTGGTTAGACCAGATCTGAGCCTGGGAGCTCTCTGGCTAACTAG
GGAACCCACTGCTTAAGCCTCAATAAAGCTTGCCTTGAGTGCTTCAAGTAGTGTGTGCCCGTCTGTTGTG
TGACTCTGGTAACTAGAGATCCCTCAGACCCTTTTAGTCAGTGTGGAAAATCTCTAGCAGGCCGGCCCAA
TTGACATGTGAGCAAAAGGCCAGCAAAAGGCCAGGAACCGTAAAAAGGCCGCGTTGCTGGCGTTTTTCCA
TAGGCTCCGCCCCCCTGACGAGCATCACAAAAATCGACGCTCAAGTCAGAGGTGGCGAAACCCGACAGGA
CTATAAAGATACCAGGCGTTTCCCCCTGGAAGCTCCCTCGTGCGCTCTCCTGTTCCGACCCTGCCGCTTA
CCGGATACCTGTCCGCCTTTCTCCCTTCGGGAAGCGTGGCGCTTTCTCATAGCTCACGCTGTAGGTATCT
CAGTTCGGTGTAGGTCGTTCGCTCCAAGCTGGGCTGTGTGCACGAACCCCCCGTTCAGCCCGACCGCTGC
GCCTTATCCGGTAACTATCGTCTTGAGTCCAACCCGGTAAGACACGACTTATCGCCACTGGCAGCAGCCA
CTGGTAACAGGATTAGCAGAGCGAGGTATGTAGGCGGTGCTACAGAGTTCTTGAAGTGGTGGCCTAACTA
CGGCTACACTAGAAGAACAGTATTTGGTATCTGCGCTCTGCTGAAGCCAGTTACCTTCGGAAAAAGAGTT
GGTAGCTCTTGATCCGGCAAACAAACCACCGCTGGTAGCGGTGGTTTTTTTGTTTGCAAGCAGCAGATTA
CGCGCAGAAAAAAAGGATCTCAAGAAGATCCTTTGATCTTTTCTACGGGGTCTGACGCTCAGTGGAACGA
AAACTCACGTTAAGGGATTTTGGTCATGAGATTATCAAAAAGGATCTTCACCTAGATCCTTTTAAATTAA
AAATGAAGTTTTAAATCAATCTAAAGTATATATGAGTAAACTTGGTCTGACAGTTACCAATGCTTAATCA
GTGAGGCACCTATCTCAGCGATCTGTCTATTTCGTTCATCCATAGTTGCCTGACTCCCCGTCGTGTAGAT
AACTACGATACGGGAGGGCTTACCATCTGGCCCCAGTGCTGCAATGATACCGCGAGACCCACGCTCACCG
GCTCCAGATTTATCAGCAATAAACCAGCCAGCCGGAAGGGCCGAGCGCAGAAGTGGTCCTGCAACTTTAT
CCGCCTCCATCCAGTCTATTAATTGTTGCCGGGAAGCTAGAGTAAGTAGTTCGCCAGTTAATAGTTTGCG
CAACGTTGTTGCCATTGCTACAGGCATCGTGGTGTCACGCTCGTCGTTTGGTATGGCTTCATTCAGCTCC
GGTTCCCAACGATCAAGGCGAGTTACATGATCCCCCATGTTGTGCAAAAAAGCGGTTAGCTCCTTCGGTC
CTCCGATCGTTGTCAGAAGTAAGTTGGCCGCAGTGTTATCACTCATGGTTATGGCAGCACTGCATAATTC
TCTTACTGTCATGCCATCCGTAAGATGCTTTTCTGTGACTGGTGAGTACTCAACCAAGTCATTCTGAGAA
TAGTGTATGCGGCGACCGAGTTGCTCTTGCCCGGCGTCAATACGGGATAATACCGCGCCACATAGCAGAA
CTTTAAAAGTGCTCATCATTGGAAAACGTTCTTCGGGGCGAAAACTCTCAAGGATCTTACCGCTGTTGAG
ATCCAGTTCGATGTAACCCACTCGTGCACCCAACTGATCTTCAGCATCTTTTACTTTCACCAGCGTTTCT
GGGTGAGCAAAAACAGGAAGGCAAAATGCCGCAAAAAAGGGAATAAGGGCGACACGGAAATGTTGAATAC
TCATACTCTTCCTTTTTCAATATTATTGAAGCATTTATCAGGGTTATTGTCTCATGAGCGGATACATATT
TGAATGTATTTAGAAAAATAAACAAATAGGGGTTCCGCGCACATTTCCCCGAAAAGTGC
Features (pLannotate 1.2.2; 15 found; start..end, strand, type, name):
      7..435     +  rep_origin     f1 ori (sequence partly withheld): f1 bacteriophage origin of replication; arrow indicates direction of (+) strand synthesis
    456..785     +  CDS            nef (fragment): NEF_HV1A2 - Experimental evidence at protein level: Swiss-Prot protein existence level 1. Extracellular Nef protein targets CD4(+) T-lymphocytes for apoptosis by interacting with CXCR4 surface receptors. From Human immunodeficiency virus type 1 group M subtype B (isolate ARV2/SF2) (HIV-1).
    833..1090    +  LTR            5' LTR (truncated): truncated 5' long terminal repeat (LTR) from HIV-1
   1138..1249    +  misc_feature   HIV-1 Ψ (fragment): packaging signal of human immunodeficiency virus type 1
   1477..1594    +  misc_feature   cPPT/CTS: central polypurine tract and central termination sequence of HIV-1
   1737..2312    +  CDS            vif: VIF_HV1N5 - Experimental evidence at protein level: Swiss-Prot protein existence level 1. Counteracts the innate antiviral activity of host APOBEC3F and APOBEC3G. Forms a complex with host APOBEC3F and APOBEC3G thus preventing the entry of these lethally hypermutating enzymes into progeny virions. Recruits an active E3 ubiquitin ligase complex composed of elongin BC, CUL5, and RBX2 to induce polyubiquitination of APOBEC3G and APOBEC3F. In turn, they are directed to the 26S proteasome for degradation. Vif interaction with APOBEC3G also blocks its cytidine deaminase activity in a proteasome-inde
   2526..2741    +  CDS            tat (fragment): TAT_HV1H2 - Experimental evidence at protein level: Swiss-Prot protein existence level 1. Extracellular circulating Tat can be endocytosed by surrounding uninfected cells via the binding to several surface receptors such as CD26, CXCR4, heparan sulfate proteoglycans (HSPG) or LDLR. Neurons are rarely infected, but they internalize Tat via their LDLR. Through its interaction with nuclear HATs, Tat is potentially able to control the acetylation-dependent cellular gene expression. Modulates the expression of many cellular genes involved in cell survival, proliferation or in coding for cytokines o
   2757..2999    +  CDS            vpu: VPU_HV1B1 - Experimental evidence at protein level: Swiss-Prot protein existence level 1. Enhances virion budding by targeting host CD4 and Tetherin/BST2 to proteasome degradation. Degradation of CD4 prevents any unwanted premature interactions between viral Env and its host receptor CD4 in the endoplasmic reticulum. Degradation of antiretroviral protein Tetherin/BST2 is important for virion budding, as BST2 tethers new viral particles to the host cell membrane. Mechanistically, Vpu bridges either CD4 or BST2 to BTRC, a substrate recognition subunit of the Skp1/Cullin/F-box protein E3 ubiquiti
   3099..5480    +  CDS            env (fragment): ENV_HV1B1 - Experimental evidence at protein level: Swiss-Prot protein existence level 1. [Transmembrane protein gp41]: Acts as a class I viral fusion protein. Under the current model, the protein has at least 3 conformational states: pre-fusion native state, pre-hairpin intermediate state, and post-fusion hairpin state. During fusion of viral and target intracellular membranes, the coiled coil regions (heptad repeats) assume a trimer-of-hairpins structure, positioning the fusion peptide in close proximity to the C-terminal region of the ectodomain. The formation of this structure appears to d
   5504..6222    +  CDS            EGFP (fragment): the original enhanced GFP (Yang et al., 1996) mammalian codon-optimized
   6162..6740    +  CDS            nef (fragment): NEF_HV1B1 - Experimental evidence at protein level: Swiss-Prot protein existence level 1. Extracellular Nef protein targets CD4(+) T-lymphocytes for apoptosis by interacting with CXCR4 surface receptors. From Human immunodeficiency virus type 1 group M subtype B (isolate BH10) (HIV-1).
   6865..7045    +  LTR            5' LTR (truncated): truncated 5' long terminal repeat (LTR) from HIV-1
   7121..7709    -  rep_origin     ori: high-copy-number ColE1/pMB1/pBR322/pUC origin of replication
   7880..8740    -  CDS            AmpR: β-lactamase; bla; confers resistance to ampicillin, carbenicillin, and related antibiotics
   8741..8845    -  promoter       AmpR promoter: bla
