[The description below was written by a language model from this plasmid's Addgene catalogue record and pLannotate feature annotations shown in this document.]
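Description:
pBS NL4-3 envFS eGFP Δgag/pol is an HIV-1 NL4-3 proviral clone carried in a pBluescript backbone and catalogued as a lentiviral vector. The 8,865-nt sequence is maintained in bacteria through a high-copy ColE1/pUC-type origin and an ampicillin resistance gene (β-lactamase with its own promoter). An f1 phage origin from the backbone is also present.

The insert is a modified NL4-3 genome flanked by HIV-1 LTR sequences. The annotation software labels these as truncated LTRs and picks up the nef-overlapping U3 portion upstream of the first one, which is expected because nef overlaps the U3 region of a proviral LTR. Downstream of the 5′ LTR the table shows only a fragment of the Ψ packaging signal, then the cPPT/CTS. This fits the recorded deletion, which runs from the start of gag to 229 bases before the cPPT and removes the Gag and Pol coding regions. The remaining viral genes are annotated in their native order: vif, the first tat exon, vpu and env. The name indicates that env carries a frameshift (envFS), but the record does not describe the mutation itself. An EGFP coding sequence sits immediately after env in the nef region and is followed by nef sequence, so reporter expression would depend on LTR-driven, spliced viral transcripts. No heterologous promoter is annotated.

Lacking Gag, Pol and functional Env, the construct cannot make particles on its own. It appears to be one of a series of deletion mutants for mapping which proviral elements and transcripts produce a given cellular response. The associated publication concerns activation of type I interferon and inflammatory cytokines by intron-containing HIV-1 RNA, with GFP marking cells that express the provirus.
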