Addgene plasmid #101343: pBS NL4-3 envFS eGFP Δgag/pol
Purpose: Deletion from the start of gag until 229 bases before the cPPT
Depositing lab: Jeremy Luban. Depositing organization: University of Massachusetts, Worcester. Publication: Intron-containing RNA from the HIV-1 provirus activates type I interferon and inflammatory cytokines. McCauley SM, Kim K, Nowosielska A, Dauphin A, Yurkovetskiy L, Diehl WE, Luban J. Nat Commun. 2018 Dec 13;9(1):5305. doi: 10.1038/s41467-018-07753-2. PubMed 30546110.
Backbone
  Vector backbone: pBluescript
  Vector type: Lentiviral
Growth in bacteria
  Bacterial resistance: Ampicillin, 100 μg/mL
  Growth temperature: 30°C
  Growth strain: NEB Stable
  Copy number: High Copy
Gene/Insert
  Gene/Insert name: NL4-3
  Mutation: delta GagPol
  Cloning method: Restriction Enzyme; 5′ cloning site unknown (unknown if destroyed); 3′ cloning site unknown (unknown if destroyed)
  Sequencing primers: 5′ unknown
Terms and licenses: Academic/Nonprofit Terms; Industry Terms: Not Available to Industry
How to cite: pBS NL4-3 envFS eGFP Δgag/pol was a gift from Jeremy Luban (Addgene plasmid # 101343 ; http://n2t.net/addgene:101343 ; RRID:Addgene_101343)
